>Addgene plasmid #153413 | pSETT4gap | addgene full sequence | sequence record 305128 | Addgene NGS Result
AATTAATTAGTAATATAATCTATTAAAGGTCATTCAAAAGGTCATCCACCTCACTTCGGTGAATCGAAGC
GCGGCATCAGGGTTACTTTTTGGATACCTGAGACATTCGTCGCTTCCGGGTATGCGCTCTATGTGACGGT
CTTTTGGCGCACAAATGCTCAGCACCATTTAAATTAGACCGACTCCAGATCTGTAAGGTCCAACAAAACC
CATCGTAGTCCTTAGACTTGGCACACTTACACCTGCAGTGGATGACCTTTTGAATGACCTTTAATAGATT
ATATTACTAATTAATTGGGGACCCTAGAGGTCCCCTTTTTTATTTTAAAAATTTTTTCACAAAACGGTTT
ACAAGCATAAAGCTTGCCACGCAGACGACAGCCCACGCTGACCGATCTACCTGAACGGCGACCATCTGTG
TGGTACTGGGGCGGAGAGATAACTACGGTGCCGCTTACCGGGCTCACTCAAAGGCGGTAATACGGTTATC
CACAGAATCAGGGGATAACGCAGGAAAGAACATGTGAGCAAAAGGCCAGCAAAAGGCCAGGAACCGTAAA
AAGGCCGCGTTGCTGGCGTTTTTCCATAGGCTCCGCCCCCCTGACGAGCATCACAAAAATCGACGCTCAA
GTCAGAGGTGGCGAAACCCGACAGGACTATAAAGATACCAGGCGTTTCCCCCTGGAAGCTCCCTCGTGCG
CTCTCCTGTTCCGACCCTGCCGCTTACCGGATACCTGTCCGCCTTTCTCCCTTCGGGAAGCGTGGCGCTT
TCTCATAGCTCACGCTGTAGGTATCTCAGTTCGGTGTAGGTCGTTCGCTCCAAGCTGGGCTGTGTGCACG
AACCCCCCGTTCAGCCCGACCGCTGCGCCTTATCCGGTAACTATCGTCTTGAGTCCAACCCGGTAAGACA
CGACTTATCGCCACTGGCAGCAGCCACTGGTAACAGGATTAGCAGAGCGAGGTATGTAGGCGGTGCTACA
GAGTTCTTGAAGTGGTGGCCTAACTACGGCTACACTAGAAGAACAGTATTTGGTATCTGCGCTCTGCTGA
AGCCAGTTACCTTCGGAAAAAGAGTTGGTAGCTCTTGATCCGGCAAACAAACCACCGCTGGTAGCGGTGG
TTTTTTTGTTTGCAAGCAGCAGATTACGCGCAGAAAAAAAGGATCTCAAGAAGATCCTTTGATCTTTTCT
ACGGGGTCTGACGCTCAGTGGAACGAAAACTCACGTTAAGGGATTTTGGTCATGAGATTATCAAAAAGGA
TCTTCACCTAGATCCTTTTGGTTCATGTGCAGCTCCATCAGCAAAAGGGGATGATAAGTTTATCACCACC
GACTATTTGCAACAGTGCCGTTGATCGTGCTATGATCGACTGATGTCATCAGCGGTGGAGTGCAATGTCG
TGCAATACGAATGGCGAAAAGCCGAGCTCATCGGTCAGCTTCTCAACCTTGGGGTTACCCCCGGCGGTGT
GCTGCTGGTCCACAGCTCCTTCCGTAGCGTCCGGCCCCTCGAAGATGGGCCACTTGGACTGATCGAGGCC
CTGCGTGCTGCGCTGGGTCCGGGAGGGACGCTCGTCATGCCCTCGTGGTCAGGTCTGGACGACGAGCCGT
TCGATCCTGCCACGTCGCCCGTTACACCGGACCTTGGAGTTGTCTCTGACACATTCTGGCGCCTGCCAAA
TGTAAAGCGCAGCGCCCATCCATTTGCCTTTGCGGCAGCGGGGCCACAGGCAGAGCAGATCATCTCTGAT
CCATTGCCCCTGCCACCTCACTCGCCTGCAAGCCCGGTCGCCCGTGTCCATGAACTCGATGGGCAGGTAC
TTCTCCTCGGCGTGGGACACGATGCCAACACGACGCTGCATCTTGCCGAGTTGATGGCAAAGGTTCCCTA
TGGGGTGCCGAGACACTGCACCATTCTTCAGGATGGCAAGTTGGTACGCGTCGATTATCTCGAGAATGAC
CACTGCTGTGAGCGCTTTGCCTTGGCGGACAGGTGGCTCAAGGAGAAGAGCCTTCAGAAGGAAGGTCCAG
TCGGTCATGCCTTTGCTCGGTTGATCCGCTCCCGCGACATTGTGGCGACAGCCCTGGGTCAACTGGGCCG
AGATCCGTTGATCTTCCTGCATCCGCCAGAGGCGGGATGCGAAGAATGCGATGCCGCTCGCCAGTCGATT
GGCTGAGCTCATGAGCGGAGAACGAGATGACGTTGGAGGGGCAAGGTCGCGCTGATTGCTGGGGCAACAC
GTGGAGCGGATCGGGGATTGTCTTTCTTCAGCTCGCTGATGATATGCTGACGCTCAATGCCGTTTGGCCT
CCGACTAACGAAAATCCCGCATTTGGACGGCTGATCCGATTGGCACGGCGGACGGCGAATGGCGGAGCAG
ACGCTCGTCCGGGGGCAATGAGATATGAAAAAGCCTGAACTCACCGCGACGTATCGGGCCCTGGCCAGCT
AGCTAGAGTCGACCTGCAGGTCCCCGGGGATCGGTCTTGCCTTGCTCGTCGGTGATGTACTTCACCAGCT
CCGCGAAGTCGCTCTTCTTGATGGAGCGCATGGGGACGTGCTTGGCAATCACGCGCACCCCCCGGCCGTT
TTAGCGGCTAAAAAAGTCATGGCTCTGCCCTCGGGCGGACCACGCCCATCATGACCTTGCCAAGCTCGTC
CTGCTTCTCTTCGATCTTCGCCAGCAGGGCGAGGATCGTGGCATCACCGAACCGCGCCGTGCGCGGGTCG
TCGGTGAGCCAGAGTTTCAGCAGGCCGCCCAGGCGGCCCAGGTCGCCATTGATGCGGGCCAGCTCGCGGA
CGTGCTCATAGTCCACGACGCCCGTGATTTTGTAGCCCTGGCCGACGGCCAGCAGGTAGGCCGACAGGCT
CATGCCGGCCGCCGCCGCCTTTTCCTCAATCGCTCTTCGTTCGTCTGGAAGGCAGTACACCTTGATAGGT
GGGCTGCCCTTCCTGGTTGGCTTGGTTTCATCAGCCATCCGCTTGCCCTCATCTGTTACGCCGGCGGTAG
CCGGCCAGCCTCGCAGAGCAGGATTCCCGTTGAGCACCGCCAGGTGCGAATAAGGGACAGTGAAGAAGGA
ACACCCGCTCGCGGGTGGGCCTACTTCACCTATCCTGCCCGGCTGACGCCGTTGGATACACCAAGGAAAG
TCTACACGAACCCTTTGGCAAAATCCTGTATATCGTGCGAAAAAGGATGGATATACCGAAAAAATCGCTA
TAATGACCCCGAAGCAGGGTTATGCAGCGGAAAAGATCCGTCGACCTGCAGGCATGCAAGCTCTAGCGAT
TCCAGACGTCCCGAAGGCGTGGCGCGGCTTCCCCGTGCCGGAGCAATCGCCCTGGGTGGGTTACACGACG
CCCCTCTATGGCCCGTACTGACGGACACACCGAAGCCCCGGCGGCAACCCTCAGCGGATGCCCCGGGGCT
TCACGTTTTCCCAGGTCAGAAGCGGTTTTCGGGAGTAGTGCCCCAACTGGGGTAACCTTTGAGTTCTCTC
AGTTGGGGGCGTAGGGTCGCCGACATGACACAAGGGGTTGTGACCGGGGTGGACACGTACGCGGGTGCTT
ACGACCGTCAGTCGCGCGAGCGCGAAAATTCGAGCGCAGCAAGCCCAGCGACACAGCGTAGCGCCAACGA
AGACAAGGCGGCCGACCTTCAGCGCGAAGTCGAGCGCGACGGGGGCCGGTTCAGGTTCGTCGGGCATTTC
AGCGAAGCGCCGGGCACGTCGGCGTTCGGGACGGCGGAGCGCCCGGAGTTCGAACGCATCCTGAACGAAT
GCCGCGCCGGGCGGCTCAACATGATCATTGTCTATGACGTGTCGCGCTTCTCGCGCCTGAAGGTCATGGA
CGCGATTCCGATTGTCTCGGAATTGCTCGCCCTGGGCGTGACGATTGTTTCCACTCAGGAAGGCGTCTTC
CGGCAGGGAAACGTCATGGACCTGATTCACCTGATTATGCGGCTCGACGCGTCGCACAAAGAATCTTCGC
TGAAGTCGGCGAAGATTCTCGACACGAAGAACCTTCAGCGCGAATTGGGCGGGTACGTCGGCGGGAAGGC
GCCTTACGGCTTCGAGCTTGTTTCGGAGACGAAGGAGATCACGCGCAACGGCCGAATGGTCAATGTCGTC
ATCAACAAGCTTGCGCACTCGACCACTCCCCTTACCGGACCCTTCGAGTTCGAGCCCGACGTAATCCGGT
GGTGGTGGCGTGAGATCAAGACGCACAAACACCTTCCCTTCAAGCCGGGCAGTCAAGCCGCCATTCACCC
GGGCAGCATCACGGGGCTTTGTAAGCGCATGGACGCTGACGCCGTGCCGACCCGGGGCGAGACGATTGGG
AAGAAGACCGCTTCAAGCGCCTGGGACCCGGCAACCGTTATGCGAATCCTTCGGGACCCGCGTATTGCGG
GCTTCGCCGCTGAGGTGATCTACAAGAAGAAGCCGGACGGCACGCCGACCACGAAGATTGAGGGTTACCG
CATTCAGCGCGACCCGATCACGCTCCGGCCGGTCGAGCTTGATTGCGGACCGATCATCGAGCCCGCTGAG
TGGTATGAGCTTCAGGCGTGGTTGGACGGCAGGGGGCGCGGCAAGGGGCTTTCCCGGGGGCAAGCCATTC
TGTCCGCCATGGACAAGCTGTACTGCGAGTGTGGCGCCGTCATGACTTCGAAGCGCGGGGAAGAATCGAT
CAAGGACTCTTACCGCTGCCGTCGCCGGAAGGTGGTCGACCCGTCCGCACCTGGGCAGCACGAAGGCACG
TGCAACGTCAGCATGGCGGCACTCGACAAGTTCGTTGCGGAACGCATCTTCAACAAGATCAGGCACGCCG
AAGGCGACGAAGAGACGTTGGCGCTTCTGTGGGAAGCCGCCCGACGCTTCGGCAAGCTCACTGAGGCGCC
TGAGAAGAGCGGCGAACGGGCGAACCTTGTTGCGGAGCGCGCCGACGCCCTGAACGCCCTTGAAGAGCTG
TACGAAGACCGCGCGGCAGGCGCGTACGACGGACCCGTTGGCAGGAAGCACTTCCGGAAGCAACAGGCAG
CGCTGACGCTCCGGCAGCAAGGGGCGGAAGAGCGGCTTGCCGAACTTGAAGCCGCCGAAGCCCCGAAGCT
TCCCCTTGACCAATGGTTCCCCGAAGACGCCGACGCTGACCCGACCGGCCCTAAGTCGTGGTGGGGGCGC
GCGTCAGTAGACGACAAGCGCGTGTTCGTCGGGCTCTTCGTAGACAAGATCGTTGTCACGAAGTCGACTA
CGGGCAGGGGGCAGGGAACGCCCATCGAGAAGCGCGCTTCGATCACGTGGGCGAAGCCGCCGACCGACGA
CGACGAAGACGACGCCCAGGACGGCACGGAAGACGTAGCGGCGTAGCGAGACACCCGGGAAGCCTGATCT
ACGTCTGTCGAGAAGTTTCTGATCGAAAAGTTCGACAGCGTCTCCGACCTGATGCAGCTCTCGGAGGGCG
AAGAATCTCGTGCTTTCAGCTTCGATGTAGGAGGGCGTGGATATGTCCTGCGGGTAAATAGCTGCGCCGA
TGGTTCTCTGTCGTCGCTGACGTCTGTAGTCTAGCCTCATTATGATTGTACGCTATTCAGGGATTGACTG
ATACCGGAAGACATCTCAAATGAAGTGGTCAAGCTTTATGCTTGTAAACCGTTTTGTGAAAAAATTTTTA
AAATAAAAAAGGGGACCTCTAGGGTCCCCAATTAATTAGTAATATAATCTATTAAAGGTCATTCAAAAGG
TCATCCAAGCTTGGCTGTTTTGGCGGATGAGAGAAGATTTTCAGCCTGATACAGATTAAATCAGAACGCA
GAAGCGGTCTGATAAAACAGAATTTGCCTGGCGGCAGTAGCGCGGTGGTTCCACCTGACCCCATGCCGAA
CTCAGAAGTGAAACGCCGTAGCGCCGATGGTAGTGTGGCCCATGCGAGAGTACATATGGTACTGGCCGAT
GCTGGGAGAAGCGCGCTGCTGTACGGCGCGCACCGGGTGCGGAGCCCCTCGGCGAGCGGTGTGAAACTTC
TGTGAATGGCCTGTTCGGTTGCTTTTTTTATACGGCTGCCAGATAAGGCTTGCAGCATCTGGGCGGCTAC
CGCTATGATCGGGGCGTTCCTGCAATTCTTAGTGCGAGTATCTGAAAGGGGATACGCATGGTACCGAGAC
CTTATGTTGATCGGCACTTTGCATTGGCCGCGCTCCCGATTCCGGAAGTGCTTGACATTGGGGAATTTAT
GCGGTGTGAAATACCGCACAGATGCGTAAGGAGAAAATACCGCATCAGGCGCCATTCGCCATTCAGGCTG
CGCAACTGTTGGGAAGGGCGATCGGTGCGGGCCTCTTCGCTATTACGCCAGCTGGCGAAAGGGGGATGTG
CTGCAAGGCGATTAAGTTGGGTAACGCCAGGGTTTTCCCAGTCACGACGTTGTAAAACGACGGCCAGTGC
CAAGCTTGGGCTGCAGGTCGACTCTAGAGGATCCGCGGCCGCGCGCGATATCGAATTCGTAATCATGTCA
TAGCTGTTTCCTGTGTGAAATTGTTATCCGCTCACAATTCCACACAACATACGAGCCGGAAGCATAAAGT
GTAAAGCCTGGGGTGCCTAATGAGTGAGCTAACTCACATTAATTGCGTTGCGCGGTCTCGGCGTTTCGTG
CCGCGTGATTTTCCGCCAAAAACTTTAACGAACGTTCGTTATAATGGTGTCATGACCTTCACGACGAAGT
ACTAAAATTGGCCCGAATCATCAGCTAAGCTTTATGCTTGTAAACCGTTTTGTGAAAAAATTTTTAAAAT
AAAAAAGGGGACCTCTAGGGTCCCC
Features (pLannotate 1.2.2; 19 found; start..end, strand, type, name):
    581..1169    -  rep_origin     ori: high-copy-number ColE1/pMB1/pBR322/pUC origin of replication
   1373..2173    +  CDS            ApmR: aminoglycoside 3-N-acetyltransferase type IV ; aac(3)IV; confers resistance to apramycin (Paget and Davies, 1996)
   2453..2470    +  misc_feature   MCS (fragment): pUC18/19 multiple cloning site
   2480..2569    -  CDS            traI (fragment): TRAI6_ECOLX - Experimental evidence at protein level: Swiss-Prot protein existence level 1. The initiation process of transfer DNA synthesis requires the interaction of at least three plasmid-specific components (TraH, I, and J) at the transfer origin resulting in the assembly of a specialised nucleoprotein complex - the relaxosome. Site- and strand-specific cleavage at the transfer origin is dependent on TraI and TraJ. From Escherichia coli.
   2607..2978    -  CDS            traJ: oriT-recognizing protein; traJ
   3011..3120    -  oriT           oriT: incP origin of transfer
   3260..3282    +  misc_feature   MCS (fragment): pUC18/19 multiple cloning site
   3440..3539    +  protein_bind   phage φC31 attP: attachment site of phage φC31 phage φC31 integrase
   3549..5366    +  CDS            phage φC31 integrase: integrase from phage φC31
   5391..5535    +  CDS            HygR (fragment): aminoglycoside phosphotransferase from E. coli confers resistance to hygromycin
   5836..5956    +  ncRNA          5S rRNA: Accession: RF00001 - 5S ribosomal RNA
   5941..6147    +  promoter       gapdh promoter (fragment): glyceraldehyde-3-phosphate dehydrogenase promoter from Eggerthella lenta
   6162..6227    +  CDS            HygR (fragment): aminoglycoside phosphotransferase from E. coli confers resistance to hygromycin
   6228..6279    +  misc_feature   bom (fragment): basis of mobility region from pBR322
   6285..6439    -  CDS            lacZα (fragment): LacZα fragment of β-galactosidase; lacZ fragment
   6451..6474    -  misc_feature   MCS (fragment): pUC18/19 multiple cloning site
   6531..6547    -  protein_bind   lac operator: The lac repressor binds to the lac operator to inhibit transcription in E. coli. This inhibition can be relieved by adding lactose or isopropyl-β-D-thiogalactopyranoside (IPTG). lac repressor encoded by lacI
   6555..6585    -  promoter       lac promoter: promoter for the E. coli lac operon
   6600..6621    -  protein_bind   CAP binding site: CAP binding activates transcription in the presence of cAMP. E. coli catabolite activator protein
