[The description below was written by a language model from this plasmid's Addgene catalogue record and pLannotate feature annotations shown in this document.]
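Description:
pSETT4gap is an empty-backbone integrative expression vector derived from pSET152, built for Actinoplanes sp. SE50/110 and, by exchanging the promoter, adaptable to other Actinomycetales. In E. coli it replicates from a high-copy ColE1/pUC-type origin and is selected with apramycin through the aac(3)IV acetyltransferase gene, which also serves as the marker in the actinomycete host. An incP origin of transfer with the adjacent traJ gene and a fragment of traI allows the plasmid to be mobilised by conjugation from a suitable E. coli donor. There is no annotated actinomycete replicon. Instead, the phage φC31 integrase gene and its attP site drive site-specific recombination into the host chromosome, giving stable single-copy insertion.

The expression cassette is driven by the glyceraldehyde-3-phosphate dehydrogenase (gapDH) promoter from Eggerthella lenta. Downstream of it, according to the catalogue entry, BsaI recognition sites permit Golden Gate insertion of a gene of interest. In this region the feature table shows a lacZα fragment with its lac promoter, operator and CAP binding site in reverse orientation, which would be consistent with a replaceable blue/white screening stuffer, although the record does not say so. T4 terminators are described as flanking the cassette to insulate the transcriptional unit and prevent antisense transcription, but neither they nor the BsaI sites were picked up by the automated annotation. The short hits labelled HygR, bom and 5S rRNA around the promoter are small fragments and are probably annotation artefacts rather than functional parts. The sequenced record is 6,815 nt, compared with 5,715 bp listed for the parental backbone. The vector is intended for chromosomal expression of cloned genes in Actinoplanes.
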