Addgene plasmid #153413: pSETT4gap
Purpose: (Empty Backbone) φC31-integrated plasmid including BsaI-recognition sites and T4-terminators surrounding the expression cassette
Depositing lab: Joern Kalinowski. Depositing organization: Universitaet Bielefeld. Publication: pSETT4, an Improved phiC31-Based Integrative Vector System for Actinoplanes sp. SE50/110. Schaffert L, Jacob L, Schneiker-Bekel S, Persicke M, Marz C, Ruckert C, Puhler A, Kalinowski J. Microbiol Resour Announc. 2020 Sep 24;9(39). pii: 9/39/e00596-20. doi: 10.1128/MRA.00596-20. PubMed 32972929.
Backbone
  Vector backbone: pSET152
  Backbone size (bp): 5715
  Modifications to backbone: The pSETT4 vector is integrating into the Actinoplanes sp. SE50/110 chromosome via the bacteriophage φC31 integrase and allows cloning of a gene of interest by Golden Gate assembly (BsaI). T4-terminators are surrounding the expression cassette to isolate the transcriptional unit and to prevent antisense transcription. The system can be used in further Actinomycetales by exchanging the promoter.
  Vector type: Bacterial Expression
  Promoter: gapDH promoter from Eggerthella lenta
  Selectable markers: Apramycin
Growth in bacteria
  Bacterial resistance: Apramycin, 25 μg/mL
  Growth temperature: 37°C
  Growth strain: DH5alpha
  Copy number: Unknown
Gene/Insert
  Cloning method: Gibson Cloning
Terms and licenses: Academic/Nonprofit Terms; Industry Terms: Not Available to Industry
How to cite: pSETT4gap was a gift from Joern Kalinowski (Addgene plasmid # 153413 ; http://n2t.net/addgene:153413 ; RRID:Addgene_153413)
